>Addgene plasmid #205093 | Integrin β8-GFP | addgene full sequence | sequence record 406227 | Addgene NGS Result
TTGAGATCCTTTTTTTCTGCGCGTAATCTGCTGCTTGCAAACAAAAAAACCACCGCTACCAGCGGTGGTT
TGTTTGCCGGATCAAGAGCTACCAACTCTTTTTCCGAAGGTAACTGGCTTCAGCAGAGCGCAGATACCAA
ATACTGTTCTTCTAGTGTAGCCGTAGTTAGGCCACCACTTCAAGAACTCTGTAGCACCGCCTACATACCT
CGCTCTGCTAATCCTGTTACCAGTGGCTGCTGCCAGTGGCGATAAGTCGTGTCTTACCGGGTTGGACTCA
AGACGATAGTTACCGGATAAGGCGCAGCGGTCGGGCTGAACGGGGGGTTCGTGCACACAGCCCAGCTTGG
AGCGAACGACCTACACCGAACTGAGATACCTACAGCGTGAGCTATGAGAAAGCGCCACGCTTCCCGAAGG
GAGAAAGGCGGACAGGTATCCGGTAAGCGGCAGGGTCGGAACAGGAGAGCGCACGAGGGAGCTTCCAGGG
GGAAACGCCTGGTATCTTTATAGTCCTGTCGGGTTTCGCCACCTCTGACTTGAGCGTCGATTTTTGTGAT
GCTCGTCAGGGGGGCGGAGCCTATGGAAAAACGCCAGCAACGCGGCCTTTTTACGGTTCCTGGCCTTTTG
CTGGCCTTTTGCTCACATGTTCTTTCCTGCGTTATCCCCTGATTCTGTGGATAACCGTATTACCGCCATG
CATTAGTTATTAATAGTAATCAATTACGGGGTCATTAGTTCATAGCCCATATATGGAGTTCCGCGTTACA
TAACTTACGGTAAATGGCCCGCCTGGCTGACCGCCCAACGACCCCCGCCCATTGACGTCAATAATGACGT
ATGTTCCCATAGTAACGCCAATAGGGACTTTCCATTGACGTCAATGGGTGGAGTATTTACGGTAAACTGC
CCACTTGGCAGTACATCAAGTGTATCATATGCCAAGTACGCCCCCTATTGACGTCAATGACGGTAAATGG
CCCGCCTGGCATTATGCCCAGTACATGACCTTATGGGACTTTCCTACTTGGCAGTACATCTACGTATTAG
TCATCGCTATTACCATGGTGATGCGGTTTTGGCAGTACATCAATGGGCGTGGATAGCGGTTTGACTCACG
GGGATTTCCAAGTCTCCACCCCATTGACGTCAATGGGAGTTTGTTTTGGCACCAAAATCAACGGGACTTT
CCAAAATGTCGTAACAACTCCGCCCCATTGACGCAAATGGGCGGTAGGCGTGTACGGTGGGAGGTCTATA
TAAGCAGAGCTGGTTTAGTGAACCGTCAGATCCGCTAGCGCCACCATGTGCGGCTCGGCCCTGGCTTTTT
TTACCGCTGCATTTGTCTGCCTGCAAAACGACCGGCGAGGTCCCGCCTCGTTCCTCTGGGCAGCCTGGGT
GTTTTCACTTGTTCTTGGACTGGGCCAAGGTGAAGACAATAGATGTGCATCTTCAAATGCAGCATCCTGT
GCCAGGTGCCTTGCGCTGGGTCCAGAATGTGGATGGTGTGTTCAAGAGGATTTCATTTCAGGTGGATCAA
GAAGTGAACGTTGTGATATTGTTTCCAATTTAATAAGCAAAGGCTGCTCAGTTGATTCAATAGAATACCC
ATCTGTGCATGTTATAATACCCACTGAAAATGAAATTAATACCCAGGTGACACCAGGAGAAGTGTCTATC
CAGCTGCGTCCAGGAGCCGAAGCTAATTTTATGCTGAAAGTTCATCCTCTGAAGAAATATCCTGTGGATC
TTTATTATCTTGTTGATGTCTCAGCATCAATGCACAATAATATAGAAAAATTAAATTCCGTTGGAAACGA
TTTATCTAGAAAAATGGCATTTTTCTCCCGTGACTTTCGTCTTGGATTTGGCTCATACGTTGATAAAACA
GTTTCACCATACATTAGCATCCACCCCGAAAGGATTCATAATCAATGCAGTGACTACAATTTAGACTGCA
TGCCTCCCCATGGATACATCCATGTGCTGTCTTTGACAGAGAACATCACTGAGTTTGAGAAAGCAGTTCA
TAGACAGAAGATCTCTGGAAACATAGATACACCAGAAGGAGGTTTTGACGCCATGCTTCAGGCAGCTGTC
TGTGAAAGTCATATCGGATGGCGAAAAGAGGCTAAAAGATTGCTGCTGGTGATGACAGATCAGACGTCTC
ATCTCGCTCTTGATAGCAAATTGGCAGGCATAGTGGTGCCCAATGACGGAAACTGTCATCTGAAAAACAA
CGTCTACGTCAAATCGACAACCATGGAACACCCCTCACTAGGCCAACTTTCAGAGAAATTAATAGACAAC
AACATTAATGTCATCTTTGCAGTTCAAGGAAAACAATTTCATTGGTATAAGGATCTTCTACCCCTCTTGC
CAGGCACCATTGCTGGTGAAATAGAATCAAAGGCTGCAAACCTCAATAATTTGGTAGTGGAAGCCTATCA
GAAGCTCATTTCAGAAGTGAAAGTTCAGGTGGAAAACCAGGTACAAGGCATCTATTTTAACATTACCGCC
ATCTGTCCAGATGGGTCCAGAAAGCCAGGCATGGAAGGATGCAGAAACGTGACGAGCAATGATGAAGTTC
TTTTCAATGTAACAGTTACAATGAAAAAATGTGATGTCACAGGAGGAAAAAACTATGCAATAATCAAACC
TATTGGTTTTAATGAAACCGCTAAAATTCATATACACAGAAACTGCAGCTGTCAGTGTGAGGACAACAGA
GGACCTAAAGGAAAGTGTGTAGATGAAACTTTTCTAGATTCCAAGTGTTTCCAGTGTGATGAGAATAAAT
GTCATTTTGATGAAGATCAGTTTTCTTCTGAGAGTTGCAAGTCACACAAGGATCAGCCTGTTTGCAGTGG
TCGAGGAGTTTGTGTTTGTGGGAAATGTTCATGTCACAAAATTAAGCTTGGAAAAGTGTATGGAAAATAC
TGTGAAAAGGATGACTTTTCTTGTCCATATCACCATGGAAATCTGTGTGCTGGGCATGGAGAGTGTGAAG
CAGGCAGATGCCAATGCTTCAGTGGCTGGGAAGGTGATCGATGCCAGTGCCCTTCAGCAGCAGCCCAGCA
CTGTGTCAATTCAAAGGGCCAAGTGTGCAGTGGAAGAGGCACGTGTGTGTGTGGAAGGTGTGAGTGCACC
GATCCCAGGAGCATCGGCCGCTTCTGTGAACACTGCCCCACCTGTTATACAGCCTGCAAGGAAAACTGGA
ATTGTATGCAATGCCTTCACCCTCACAATTTGTCTCAGGCTATACTTGATCAGTGCAAAACCTCATGTGC
TCTCATGGAACAACAGCATTATGTCGACCAAACTTCAGAATGTTTCTCCAGCCCAAGCTACTTGAGAATA
TTTTTCATCATTTTCATAGTTACATTCTTGATTGGGTTGCTTAAAGTCCTGATCATTAGACAGGTGATAC
TACAATGGAATAGTAATAAAATTAAGTCCTCATCAGATTACAGAGTGTCAGCCTCAAAAAAGGATAAGTT
GATTCTGCAAAGTGTTTGCACAAGAGCAGTCACCTACCGACGTGAGAAGCCTGAAGAAATAAAAATGGAT
ATCAGCAAATTAAATGCTCATGAAACTTTCAGGTGCAACTTCCACTCGACGGTACCGCGGGCCCGGGATC
CACCGGTCGCCACCATGGTGAGCAAGGGCGAGGAGCTGTTCACCGGGGTGGTGCCCATCCTGGTCGAGCT
GGACGGCGACGTAAACGGCCACAAGTTCAGCGTGTCCGGCGAGGGCGAGGGCGATGCCACCTACGGCAAG
CTGACCCTGAAGTTCATCTGCACCACCGGCAAGCTGCCCGTGCCCTGGCCCACCCTCGTGACCACCCTGA
CCTACGGCGTGCAGTGCTTCAGCCGCTACCCCGACCACATGAAGCAGCACGACTTCTTCAAGTCCGCCAT
GCCCGAAGGCTACGTCCAGGAGCGCACCATCTTCTTCAAGGACGACGGCAACTACAAGACCCGCGCCGAG
GTGAAGTTCGAGGGCGACACCCTGGTGAACCGCATCGAGCTGAAGGGCATCGACTTCAAGGAGGACGGCA
ACATCCTGGGGCACAAGCTGGAGTACAACTACAACAGCCACAACGTCTATATCATGGCCGACAAGCAGAA
GAACGGCATCAAGGTGAACTTCAAGATCCGCCACAACATCGAGGACGGCAGCGTGCAGCTCGCCGACCAC
TACCAGCAGAACACCCCCATCGGCGACGGCCCCGTGCTGCTGCCCGACAACCACTACCTGAGCACCCAGT
CCGCCCTGAGCAAAGACCCCAACGAGAAGCGCGATCACATGGTCCTGCTGGAGTTCGTGACCGCCGCCGG
GATCACTCTCGGCATGGACGAGCTGTACAAGTAAAGCGGCCGCGACTCTAGATCATAATCAGCCATACCA
CATTTGTAGAGGTTTTACTTGCTTTAAAAAACCTCCCACACCTCCCCCTGAACCTGAAACATAAAATGAA
TGCAATTGTTGTTGTTAACTTGTTTATTGCAGCTTATAATGGTTACAAATAAAGCAATAGCATCACAAAT
TTCACAAATAAAGCATTTTTTTCACTGCATTCTAGTTGTGGTTTGTCCAAACTCATCAATGTATCTTAAG
GCGTAAATTGTAAGCGTTAATATTTTGTTAAAATTCGCGTTAAATTTTTGTTAAATCAGCTCATTTTTTA
ACCAATAGGCCGAAATCGGCAAAATCCCTTATAAATCAAAAGAATAGACCGAGATAGGGT
[37 nt withheld, positions 4751-4787]
AAAGAACGTGGACTCCAACGTCAAAGG
[49 nt withheld, positions 4815-4863]
T
[91 nt withheld, positions 4865-4955]
G
[124 nt withheld, positions 4957-5080]
CAGGTGGCACTTTTCGGGGAAATGTGCGCGGAACCCCTATTTGTTTATTTTTCTAAATACATTCAAATAT
GTATCCGCTCATGAGACAATAACCCTGATAAATGCTTCAATAATATTGAAAAAGGAAGAGTCCTGAGGCG
GAAAGAACCAGCTGTGGAATGTGTGTCAGTTAGGGTGTGGAAAGTCCCCAGGCTCCCCAGCAGGCAGAAG
TATGCAAAGCATGCATCTCAATTAGTCAGCAACCAGGTGTGGAAAGTCCCCAGGCTCCCCAGCAGGCAGA
AGTATGCAAAGCATGCATCTCAATTAGTCAGCAACCATAGTCCCGCCCCTAACTCCGCCCATCCCGCCCC
TAACTCCGCCCAGTTCCGCCCATTCTCCGCCCCATGGCTGACTAATTTTTTTTATTTATGCAGAGGCCGA
GGCCGCCTCGGCCTCTGAGCTATTCCAGAAGTAGTGAGGAGGCTTTTTTGGAGGCCTAGGCTTTTGCAAA
GATCGATCAAGAGACAGGATGAGGATCGTTTCGCATGATTGAACAAGATGGATTGCACGCAGGTTCTCCG
GCCGCTTGGGTGGAGAGGCTATTCGGCTATGACTGGGCACAACAGACAATCGGCTGCTCTGATGCCGCCG
TGTTCCGGCTGTCAGCGCAGGGGCGCCCGGTTCTTTTTGTCAAGACCGACCTGTCCGGTGCCCTGAATGA
ACTGCAAGACGAGGCAGCGCGGCTATCGTGGCTGGCCACGACGGGCGTTCCTTGCGCAGCTGTGCTCGAC
GTTGTCACTGAAGCGGGAAGGGACTGGCTGCTATTGGGCGAAGTGCCGGGGCAGGATCTCCTGTCATCTC
ACCTTGCTCCTGCCGAGAAAGTATCCATCATGGCTGATGCAATGCGGCGGCTGCATACGCTTGATCCGGC
TACCTGCCCATTCGACCACCAAGCGAAACATCGCATCGAGCGAGCACGTACTCGGATGGAAGCCGGTCTT
GTCGATCAGGATGATCTGGACGAAGAGCATCAGGGGCTCGCGCCAGCCGAACTGTTCGCCAGGCTCAAGG
CGAGCATGCCCGACGGCGAGGATCTCGTCGTGACCCATGGCGATGCCTGCTTGCCGAATATCATGGTGGA
AAATGGCCGCTTTTCTGGATTCATCGACTGTGGCCGGCTGGGTGTGGCGGACCGCTATCAGGACATAGCG
TTGGCTACCCGTGATATTGCTGAAGAGCTTGGCGGCGAATGGGCTGACCGCTTCCTCGTGCTTTACGGTA
TCGCCGCTCCCGATTCGCAGCGCATCGCCTTCTATCGCCTTCTTGACGAGTTCTTCTGAGCGGGACTCTG
GGGTTCGAAATGACCGACCAAGCGACGCCCAACCTGCCATCACGAGATTTCGATTCCACCGCCGCCTTCT
ATGAAAGGTTGGGCTTCGGAATCGTTTTCCGGGACGCCGGCTGGATGATCCTCCAGCGCGGGGATCTCAT
GCTGGAGTTCTTCGCCCACCCTAGGGGGAGGCTAACTGAAACACGGAAGGAGACAATACCGGAAGGAACC
CGCGCTATGACGGCAATAAAAAGACAGAATAAAACGCACGGTGTTGGGTCGTTTGTTCATAAACGCGGGG
TTCGGTCCCAGGGCTGGCACTCTGTCGATACCCCACCGAGACCCCATTGGGGCCAATACGCCCGCGTTTC
TTCCTTTTCCCCACCCCACCCCCCAAGTTCGGGTGAAGGCCCAGGGCTCGCAGCCAACGTCGGGGCGGCA
GGCCCTGCCATAGCCTCAGGTTACTCATATATACTTTAGATTGATTTAAAACTTCATTTTTAATTTAAAA
GGATCTAGGTGAAGATCCTTTTTGATAATCTCATGACCAAAATCCCTTAACGTGAGTTTTCGTTCCACTG
AGCGTCAGACCCCGTAGAAAAGATCAAAGGATCTTC
Features (pLannotate 1.2.2; 15 found; start..end, strand, type, name):
      1..589     +  rep_origin     ori: high-copy-number ColE1/pMB1/pBR322/pUC origin of replication
    764..1067    +  enhancer       CMV enhancer: human cytomegalovirus immediate early enhancer
   1068..1271    +  promoter       CMV promoter: human cytomegalovirus (CMV) immediate early promoter
   1306..3612    +  CDS            ITGB8: ITB8_HUMAN - Experimental evidence at protein level: Swiss-Prot protein existence level 1. Integrin alpha-V:beta-8 (ITGAV:ITGB8) is a receptor for fibronectin (PubMed:1918072). It recognizes the sequence R-G-D in its ligands (PubMed:1918072). Integrin alpha-V:beta-6 (ITGAV:ITGB6) mediates R-G-D-dependent release of transforming growth factor beta-1 (TGF-beta-1) from regulatory Latency-associated peptide (LAP), thereby playing a key role in TGF-beta-1 activation on the surface of activated regulatory T-cells (Tregs) (Probable). Required during vasculogenesis (By similarity). From Homo sapiens (
   3616..3647    +  misc_feature   MCS (fragment): multiple cloning site
   3655..4374    +  CDS            EGFP: the original enhanced GFP (Yang et al., 1996) mammalian codon-optimized
   4391..4474    +  CDS            large T antigen (fragment): large T antigen from SV40 (simian virus 40)
   4497..4618    +  polyA_signal   SV40 poly(A) signal: SV40 polyadenylation signal
   4652..5080    -  rep_origin     f1 ori (sequence partly withheld): f1 bacteriophage origin of replication; arrow indicates direction of (+) strand synthesis
   5107..5211    +  promoter       AmpR promoter: bla
   5213..5570    +  promoter       SV40 promoter: SV40 enhancer and early promoter
   5605..6399    +  CDS            NeoR/KanR: aminoglycoside phosphotransferase from Tn5; aph(3')-II (or nptII); confers resistance to neomycin, kanamycin, and G418 (Geneticin®)
   6420..6572    +  CDS            ble (fragment): BLE_KLEPN - Experimental evidence at protein level: Swiss-Prot protein existence level 1. Binding protein with a strong affinity to the bleomycin family of antibiotics. Binds to CL990; an antimitotic-antibiotic compound. From Klebsiella pneumoniae.
   6631..6678    +  polyA_signal   HSV TK poly(A) signal: herpes simplex virus thymidine kinase polyadenylation signal (Cole and Stacy, 1985)
   6769..6785    -  polyA_signal   bGH poly(A) signal (fragment): bovine growth hormone polyadenylation signal
