[The description below was written by a language model from this plasmid's Addgene catalogue record and pLannotate feature annotations shown in this document.]
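Description:
Integrin β8-GFP is a 7,006 bp mammalian expression plasmid that produces human integrin β8 (ITGB8) fused at its C terminus to EGFP. The catalogue lists pEGFP-C1 as the backbone, but the annotated layout places the integrin coding sequence upstream of EGFP, so the arrangement functionally resembles an N1-type fusion vector. This fits the record's description of the tag as C-terminal. The plasmid replicates in E. coli from a high-copy pUC-type origin and also carries an f1 origin. A single NeoR/KanR (aminoglycoside phosphotransferase) gene serves both hosts. A bacterial bla-type promoter drives it for kanamycin selection, and the SV40 enhancer/early promoter drives it for G418 selection of transfected mammalian cells, with an HSV TK polyadenylation signal terminating the cassette. The record notes that the plasmid can be prone to deletions during bacterial propagation.

Expression is driven by the human cytomegalovirus immediate-early enhancer and promoter. The 2,307 bp ITGB8 open reading frame was inserted by restriction cloning, with the NheI site retained at the 5′ end and the SalI site destroyed at the 3′ end. A short remnant of the multiple cloning site lies between it and EGFP, apparently serving as a linker, and an SV40 poly(A) signal ends the transcript. Small annotated fragments (SV40 large T antigen, ble, bGH poly(A)) appear to be backbone remnants rather than functional elements.

Integrin β8 pairs with αV to form an RGD-recognising receptor. Placing the fluorescent protein on the cytoplasmic tail leaves the N-terminal signal peptide and ectodomain unobstructed. The construct allows live or fixed-cell imaging of β8 localisation, and it was deposited with a study of curved adhesions that mediate cell attachment to soft matrix fibres in three dimensions.
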