Addgene plasmid #205093: Integrin β8-GFP
Purpose: Express GFP-tagged human integrin β8 in mammalian cells
Depositing lab: Bianxiao Cui. Depositing organization: Stanford University. Publication: Curved adhesions mediate cell attachment to soft matrix fibres in three dimensions. Zhang W, Lu CH, Nakamoto ML, Tsai CT, Roy AR, Lee CE, Yang Y, Jahed Z, Li X, Cui B. Nat Cell Biol. 2023 Sep 28. doi: 10.1038/s41556-023-01238-1. PubMed 37770566.
Backbone
  Vector backbone: pEGFP-C1
  Backbone size w/o insert (bp): 4731
  Total vector size (bp): 7006
  Vector type: Mammalian Expression
  Selectable markers: Neomycin (select with G418)
Growth in bacteria
  Bacterial resistance: Kanamycin, 50 μg/mL
  Growth temperature: 37°C
  Growth strain: Stellar
  Growth instructions: Bacterial Growth may require up to 48 hours. It is recommended to choose smaller colonies as large colonies may harbor deletions.
  Copy number: Unknown
Gene/Insert
  Gene/Insert name: Integrin beta 8
  Species: H. sapiens (human)
  Insert size (bp): 2307
  Entrez Gene: ITGB8
  Tag / fusion protein: GFP (C terminal on backbone)
  Cloning method: Restriction Enzyme; 5′ cloning site NheI (not destroyed); 3′ cloning site SalI (destroyed during cloning)
  Sequencing primers: 5′ AGCTC gctagc GCCACC atgtgcggctcggc; 3′ GTA CCC TCG AGT GGA AGT TGC ACC TGA AAG TTT CAT GAG C
Terms and licenses: Academic/Nonprofit Terms; Industry Terms: Not Available to Industry
How to cite: Integrin β8-GFP was a gift from Bianxiao Cui (Addgene plasmid # 205093 ; http://n2t.net/addgene:205093 ; RRID:Addgene_205093)
